>Addgene plasmid #36105 | YFP Gamma 7 | depositor partial sequence | sequence record 44746 | pdest12.2
TCGCGAATGCATGTCGTTACATAACTTACGGTAAATGGCCCGCCTGGCTGACCGCCCAACGACCCCCGCC
CATTGACGTCAATAATGACGTATGTTCCCATAGTAACGCCAATAGGGACTTTCCATTGACGTCAATGGGT
GGAGTATTTACGGTAAACTGCCCACTTGGCAGTACATCAAGTGTATCATATGCCAAGTACGCCCCCTATT
GACGTCAATGACGGTAAATGGCCCGCCTGGCATTATGCCCAGTACATGACCTTATGGGACTTTCCTACTT
GGCAGTACATCTACGTATTAGTCATCGCTATTACCATGGTGATGCGGTTTTGGCAGTACATCAATGGGCG
TGGATAGCGGTTTGACTCACGGGGATTTCCAAGTCTCCACCCCATTGACGTCAATGGGAGTTTGTTTTGG
CACCAAAATCAACGGGACTTTCCAAAATGTCGTAACAACTCCGCCCCATTGACGCAAATGGGCGGTAGGC
GTGTACGGTGGGAGGTCTATATAAGCAGAGCTCGTTTAGTGAACCGTCAGATCGCCTGGAGACGCCATCC
ACGCTGTTTTGACCTCCATAGAAGACACCGGGACCGATCCAGCCTCCGGACTCTAGCCTAGGCCGCGGGA
CGGATAACAATTTCACACAGGAAACAGCTATGACCATTAGGCCTTTGCAAAAAGCTATTTAGGTGACACT
ATAGAAGGTACGCCTGCAGGTACCGGATCACAAGTTTGTACAAAAAAGCTGAACGAGAAACGTAAAATGA
TATAAATATCAATATATTAAATTAGATTTTGCATAAAAAACAGACTACATAATACTGTAAAACACAACAT
ATCCAGTCACTATGGCGGCCGCATTAGGCACCCCAGGCTTTACACTTTATGCTTCCGGCTCGTATAATGT
GTGGATTTTGAGTTAGGATCCGTCGAGATTTTCAGGAGCTAAGGAAGCTAAAATGGAGAAAAAAATCACT
GGATATACCACCGTTGATATATCCCAATGGCATCGTAAAGAACATTTTGAGGCATTTCAGTCAGTTGCTC
AATGTACCTATAACCAGACCGTTCAGCTGGATATTACGGCCTTTTTAAAGACCGTAAAGAAAAATAAGCA
CAAGTTTTATCCGGCCTTTATTCACATTCTTGCCCGCCTGATGAATGCTCATCCGGAATTCCGTATGGCA
ATGAAAGACGGTGAGCTGGTGATATGGGATAGTGTTCACCCTTGTTACACCGTTTTCCATGAGCAAACTG
AAACGTTTTCATCGCTCTGGAGTGAATACCACGACGATTTCCGGCAGTTTCTACACATATATTCGCAAGA
TGTGGCGTGTTACGGTGAAAACCTGGCCTATTTCCCTAAAGGGTTTATTGAGAATATGTTTTTCGTCTCA
GCCAATCCCTGGGTGAGTTTCACCAGTTTTGATTTAAACGTGGCCAATATGGACAACTTCTTCGCCCCCG
TTTTCACCATGGGCAAATATTATACGCAAGGCGACAAGGTGCTGATGCCGCTGGCGATTCAGGTTCATCA
TGCCGTCTGTGATGGCTTCCATGTCGGCAGAATGCTTAATGAATTACAACAGTACTGCGATGAGTGGCAG
GGCGGGGCGTAAACGCGTGGATCCGGCTTACTAAAAGCCAGATAACAGTATGCGTATTTGCGCGCTGATT
TTTGCGGTATAAGAATATATACTGATATGTATACCCGAAGTATGTCAAAAAGAGGTGTGCTATGAAGCAG
CGTATTACAGTGACAGTTGACAGCGACAGCTATCAGTTGCTCAAGGCATATATGATGTCAATATCTCCGG
TCTGGTAAGCACAACCATGCAGAATGAAGCCCGTCGTCTGCGTGCCGAACGCTGGAAAGCGGAAAATCAG
GAAGGGATGGCTGAGGTCGCCCGGTTTATTGAAATGAACGGCTCTTTTGCTGACGAGAACAGGGACTGGT
GAAATGCAGTTTAAGGTTTACACCTATAAAAGAGAGAGCCGTTATCGTCTGTTTGTGGATGTACAGAGTG
ATATTATTGACACGCCCGGGCGACGGATGGTGATCCCCCTGGCCAGTGCACGTCTGCTGTCAGATAAAGT
CTCCCGTGAACTTTACCCGGTGGTGCATATCGGGGATGAAAGCTGGCGCATGATGACCACCGATATGGCC
AGTGTGCCGGTCTCCGTTATCGGGGAAGAAGTGGCTGATCTCAGCCACCGCGAAAATGACATCAAAAACG
CCATTAACCTGATGTTCTGGGGAATATAAATGTCAGGCTCCCTTATACACAGCCAGTCTGCAGGTCGACC
ATAGTGACTGGATATGTTGTGTTTTACAGTATTATGTAGTCTGTTTTTTATGCAAAATCTAATTTAATAT
ATTGATATTTATATCATTTTACGTTTCTCGTTCAGCTTTCTTGTACAAAGTGGTGATCGCGTGCATGCGA
CGTCATAGCTCTCTCCCTATAGTGAGTCGTATTATAAGCTAGGCACTGGCCGTCGTTTTACAACGTCGTG
ACTGGGAAAACTGCTAGCTTGGGATCTTTGTGAAGGAACCTTACTTCTGTGGTGTGACATAATTGGACAA
ACTACCTACAGAGATTTAAAGCTCTAAGGTAAATATAAAATTTTTAAGTGTATAATGTGTTAAACTAGCT
GCATATGCTTGCTGCTTGAGAGTTTTGCTTACTGAGTATGATTTATGAAAATATTATACACAGGAGCTAG
TGATTCTAATTGTTTGTGTATTTTAGATTCACAGTCCCAAGGCTCATTTCAGGCCCCTCAGTCCTCACAG
TCTGTTCATGATCATAATCAGCCATACCACATTTGTAGAGGTTTTACTTGCTTTAAAAAACCTCCCACAC
CTCCCCCTGAACCTGAAACATAAAATGAATGCAATTGTTGTTGTTAACTTGTTTATTGCAGCTTATAATG
GTTACAAATAAAGCAATAGCATCACAAATTTCACAAATAAAGCATTTTTTTCACTGCATTCTAGTTGTGG
TTTGTCCAAACTCATCAATGTATCTTATCATGTCTGGATCGATCCTGCATTAATGAATCGGCCAACGCGC
GGGGAGAGGCGGTTTGCGTATTGGCTGGCGTAATAGCGAAGAGGCCCGCACCGATCGCCCTTCCCAACAG
TTGCGCAGCCTGAATGGCGAATGGG
[124 nt withheld, positions 3176-3299]
C
[91 nt withheld, positions 3301-3391]
A
[49 nt withheld, positions 3393-3441]
CCTTTGACGTTGGAGTCCACGTTCTTT
[37 nt withheld, positions 3469-3505]
ACCCTATCTCGGTCTATTCTTTTGATTTATAAGGGATTTTGCCGATTTCGGCCTATTGGTTAAAAAATGA
GCTGATTTAACAAATATTTAACGCGAATTTTAACAAAATATTAACGTTTACAATTTCGCCTGATGCGGTA
TTTTCTCCTTACGCATCTGTGCGGTATTTCACACCGCATACGCGGATCTGCGCAGCACCATGGCCTGAAA
TAACCTCTGAAAGAGGAACTTGGTTAGGTACCTTCTGAGGCGGAAAGAACCAGCTGTGGAATGTGTGTCA
GTTAGGGTGTGGAAAGTCCCCAGGCTCCCCAGCAGGCAGAAGTATGCAAAGCATGCATCTCAATTAGTCA
GCAACCAGGTGTGGAAAGTCCCCAGGCTCCCCAGCAGGCAGAAGTATGCAAAGCATGCATCTCAATTAGT
CAGCAACCATAGTCCCGCCCCTAACTCCGCCCATCCCGCCCCTAACTCCGCCCAGTTCCGCCCATTCTCC
GCCCCATGGCTGACTAATTTTTTTTATTTATGCAGAGGCCGAGGCCGCCTCGGCCTCTGAGCTATTCCAG
AAGTAGTGAGGAGGCTTTTTTGGAGGCCTAGGCTTTTGCAAAAAGCTTGATTCTTCTGACACAACAGTCT
CGAACTTAAGGCTAGAGCCACCATGATTGAACAAGATGGATTGCACGCAGGTTCTCCGGCCGCTTGGGTG
GAGAGGCTATTCGGCTATGACTGGGCACAACAGACAATCGGCTGCTCTGATGCCGCCGTGTTCCGGCTGT
CAGCGCAGGGGCGCCCGGTTCTTTTTGTCAAGACCGACCTGTCCGGTGCCCTGAATGAACTGCAGGACGA
GGCAGCGCGGCTATCGTGGCTGGCCACGACGGGCGTTCCTTGCGCAGCTGTGCTCGACGTTGTCACTGAA
GCGGGAAGGGACTGGCTGCTATTGGGCGAAGTGCCGGGGCAGGATCTCCTGTCATCTCACCTTGCTCCTG
CCGAGAAAGTATCCATCATGGCTGATGCAATGCGGCGGCTGCATACGCTTGATCCGGCTACCTGCCCATT
CGACCACCAAGCGAAACATCGCATCGAGCGAGCACGTACTCGGATGGAAGCCGGTCTTGTCGATCAGGAT
GATCTGGACGAAGAGCATCAGGGGCTCGCGCCAGCCGAACTGTTCGCCAGGCTCAAGGCGCGCATGCCCG
ACGGCGAGGATCTCGTCGTGACCCATGGCGATGCCTGCTTGCCGAATATCATGGTGGAAAATGGCCGCTT
TTCTGGATTCATCGACTGTGGCCGGCTGGGTGTGGCGGACCGCTATCAGGACATAGCGTTGGCTACCCGT
GATATTGCTGAAGAGCTTGGCGGCGAATGGGCTGACCGCTTCCTCGTGCTTTACGGTATCGCCGCTCCCG
ATTCGCAGCGCATCGCCTTCTATCGCCTTCTTGACGAGTTCTTCTGAGCGGGACTCTGGGGTTCGAAATG
ACCGACCAAGCGACGCCCAACCTGCCATCACGATGGCCGCAATAAAATATCTTTATTTTCATTACATCTG
TGTGTTGGTTTTTTGTGTGAATCGATAGCGATAAGGATCCGCGTATGGTGCACTCTCAGTACAATCTGCT
CTGATGCCGCATAGTTAAGCCAGCCCCGACACCCGCCAACACCCGCTGACGCGCCCTGACGGGCTTGTCT
GCTCCCGGCATCCGCTTACAGACAAGCTGTGACCGTCTCCGGGAGCTGCATGTGTCAGAGGTTTTCACCG
TCATCACCGAAACGCGCGAGACGAAAGGGCCTCGTGATACGCCTATTTTTATAGGTTAATGTCATGATAA
TAATGGTTTCTTAGACGTCAGGTGGCACTTTTCGGGGAAATGTGCGCGGAACCCCTATTTGTTTATTTTT
CTAAATACATTCAAATATGTATCCGCTCATGAGACAATAACCCTGATAAATGCTTCAATAATATTGAAAA
AGGAAGAGTATGAGTATTCAACATTTCCGTGTCGCCCTTATTCCCTTTTTTGCGGCATTTTGCCTTCCTG
TTTTTGCTCACCCAGAAACGCTGGTGAAAGTAAAAGATGCTGAAGATCAGTTGGGTGCACGAGTGGGTTA
CATCGAACTGGATCTCAACAGCGGTAAGATCCTTGAGAGTTTTCGCCCCGAAGAACGTTTTCCAATGATG
AGCACTTTTAAAGTTCTGCTATGTGGCGCGGTATTATCCCGTATTGACGCCGGGCAAGAGCAACTCGGTC
GCCGCATACACTATTCTCAGAATGACTTGGTTGAGTACTCACCAGTCACAGAAAAGCATCTTACGGATGG
CATGACAGTAAGAGAATTATGCAGTGCTGCCATAACCATGAGTGATAACACTGCGGCCAACTTACTTCTG
ACAACGATCGGAGGACCGAAGGAGCTAACCGCTTTTTTGCACAACATGGGGGATCATGTAACTCGCCTTG
ATCGTTGGGAACCGGAGCTGAATGAAGCCATACCAAACGACGAGCGTGACACCACGATGCCTGTAGCAAT
GGCAACAACGTTGCGCAAACTATTAACTGGCGAACTACTTACTCTAGCTTCCCGGCAACAATTAATAGAC
TGGATGGAGGCGGATAAAGTTGCAGGACCACTTCTGCGCTCGGCCCTTCCGGCTGGCTGGTTTATTGCTG
ATAAATCTGGAGCCGGTGAGCGTGGGTCTCGCGGTATCATTGCAGCACTGGGGCCAGATGGTAAGCCCTC
CCGTATCGTAGTTATCTACACGACGGGGAGTCAGGCAACTATGGATGAACGAAATAGACAGATCGCTGAG
ATAGGTGCCTCACTGATTAAGCATTGGTAACTGTCAGACCAAGTTTACTCATATATACTTTAGATTGATT
TAAAACTTCATTTTTAATTTAAAAGGATCTAGGTGAAGATCCTTTTTGATAATCTCATGACCAAAATCCC
TTAACGTGAGTTTTCGTTCCACTGAGCGTCAGACCCCGTAGAAAAGATCAAAGGATCTTCTTGAGATCCT
TTTTTTCTGCGCGTAATCTGCTGCTTGCAAACAAAAAAACCACCGCTACCAGCGGTGGTTTGTTTGCCGG
ATCAAGAGCTACCAACTCTTTTTCCGAAGGTAACTGGCTTCAGCAGAGCGCAGATACCAAATACTGTCCT
TCTAGTGTAGCCGTAGTTAGGCCACCACTTCAAGAACTCTGTAGCACCGCCTACATACCTCGCTCTGCTA
ATCCTGTTACCAGTGGCTGCTGCCAGTGGCGATAAGTCGTGTCTTACCGGGTTGGACTCAAGACGATAGT
TACCGGATAAGGCGCAGCGGTCGGGCTGAACGGGGGGTTCGTGCACACAGCCCAGCTTGGAGCGAACGAC
CTACACCGAACTGAGATACCTACAGCGTGAGCATTGAGAAAGCGCCACGCTTCCCGAAGGGAGAAAGGCG
GACAGGTATCCGGTAAGCGGCAGGGTCGGAACAGGAGAGCGCACGAGGGAGCTTCCAGGGGGAAACGCCT
GGTATCTTTATAGTCCTGTCGGGTTTCGCCACCTCTGACTTGAGCGTCGATTTTTGTGATGCTCGTCAGG
GGGGCGGAGCCTATGGAAAAACGCCAGCAACGCGGCCTTTTTACGGTTCCTGGCCTTTTGCTGGCCTTTT
GCTCACATGTTCTTTCCTGCGTTATCCCCTGATTCTGTGGATAACCGTATTACCGCCTTTGAGTGAGCTG
ATACCGCTCGCCGCAGCCGAACGACCGAGCGCAGCGAGTCAGTGAGCGAGGAAGCGGAAGAGC
