>Addgene plasmid #36105 | YFP Gamma 7 | addgene partial sequence | sequence record 46065 | T7 5'-TAATACGACTCACTATAGGG-3'
CGCGATCACCACTTTGTACAAGAAAGCTGGGTCTAGATATCTCGAGTGCGGCCGCGAATTCCTATAGGAT
AATACAAGGCTTCTTGTCCTTAAAGGGGTTCTCGGAGGCGGGGACTCCCACCAGCAGGGGGTCGTTCCGG
GCGTGCTGCTCACAGTAGCTCATGAGTTCAGAGGAGGCTTTGGAGACCTTAATGCGCTCGATCCCAGCTT
CGATGCGGAGCTGCTCCACCAGCTTCCGAGCCTGGGCTATGTTGTTAGTGGCTGAGTGATGGTGATGGTG
ATGCATACTAGTTTTGTATAGTTCATCCATGCCATGTGTAATCCCAGCAGCTGTTACAAACTCAAGAAGG
ACCATGTGGTCTCTCTTTTCGTTGGGATCTTTCGAAAGCTTAGATTGATAGGACAGGTAATGGTTGTCTG
GTAAAAGGACAGGGCCATCGCCAATTGGAGTATTTTGTTGATAATGGTCTGCTAGTTGAACGCTTCCATC
TTCAATGTTGTGTCTAATTTTGAAGTTAACTTTGATTCCATTCTTTTGTTTGTCTGCCATGATGTATACA
TTGTGTGAGTTATAGTTGTACTCCAATTTGTGTCCAAGAATGTTTCCATCTTCTTTAAAATCAATACCTT
TTAACTCGATTCTATTAACAAGGGTATCACCTTCAAACTTGACTTCAGCACGTGTCTTGTAGTTCCCGTC
ATCTTTGAAAAATATAGTTCTTTCCTGTACATAACCTTCGGGCATGGCACTCTTGAAAAAGTCATGCTGT
TTCATATGATCTGGGTATCTTGCAAAGCACATAAGACCATAACCGAAAGTAGTGACAAGTGTTGGCCATG
GAACAGGTAGTTTTCCAGTAGTGCAAATAAATTTAAGGGTAAGTTTTCCGTATGTTGCATCACCTTCACC
CTCTCCACTGACAGAAAATTTGTGCCCATTAACATCACCATCTAATTCAACAAGAATTGGGAC
