[The description below was written by a language model from this plasmid's Addgene catalogue record.]
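Description:
YFP Gamma 7 is a mammalian expression plasmid built on the Invitrogen Gateway destination vector pDEST12.2, with a recorded total size of about 8.2 kb. It is propagated in E. coli under ampicillin selection, and it carries a neomycin resistance marker so that transfected mammalian cells can be selected with G418. The record gives no feature table, so the origin of replication and the exact layout of backbone elements are not stated. The listed sequencing primers, Sp6 upstream and T7 downstream, indicate that these phage promoter sites flank the cloned region.

The payload is the bovine G protein gamma 7 subunit (GNG7), a short 207 bp coding sequence introduced by Gateway recombination and expressed from the CMV promoter, a strong constitutive promoter in most mammalian cell lines. Yellow fluorescent protein is fused to the N terminus of the gamma subunit, and a His tag sits between YFP and the insert. An N-terminal tag suits G protein gamma subunits because their C terminus carries the motif that is lipid-modified for membrane anchoring, so this arrangement leaves that end free.

The associated publication describes a family of G protein beta-gamma complexes that move reversibly from the plasma membrane to endomembranes when receptors are activated. This fits use of the construct as a live-cell imaging reporter that tracks the subcellular location and receptor-stimulated translocation of gamma 7-containing beta-gamma dimers, typically alongside other fluorescently tagged gamma subtypes for comparison.
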