Addgene plasmid #36105: YFP Gamma 7
Depositing lab: Narasimhan Gautam. Depositing organization: Washington University in Saint Louis. Publication: A family of G protein betagamma subunits translocate reversibly from the plasma membrane to endomembranes on receptor activation. Saini DK, Kalyanaraman V, Chisari M, Gautam N. J Biol Chem. 2007 Aug 17;282(33):24099-108. Epub 2007 Jun 20. 10.1074/jbc.M701191200 PubMed 17581822.
Backbone
  Vector backbone: pDEST12.2
  Backbone manufacturer: Invitrogen
  Backbone size w/o insert (bp): 7261
  Total vector size (bp): 8206
  Vector type: Mammalian Expression
  Selectable markers: Neomycin (select with G418)
Growth in bacteria
  Bacterial resistance: Ampicillin, 100 μg/mL
  Growth temperature: 37°C
  Growth strain: DH5alpha
  Copy number: Unknown
Gene/Insert
  Gene/Insert name: G protein subunit Gamma 7 (alt name: Gng7)
  Species: B. taurus (bovine)
  Insert size (bp): 207
  Mutation: HIs tag between YFP and insert
  GenBank ID: NM_001113314.1
  Entrez Gene: GNG7
  Promoter: CMV
  Tag / fusion protein: YFP (N terminal on insert)
  Cloning method: Gateway Cloning
  Sequencing primers: 5′ Sp6 primer; 3′ T7 primer
Terms and licenses: Academic/Nonprofit Terms; Industry Terms: Not Available to Industry
How to cite: YFP Gamma 7 was a gift from Narasimhan Gautam (Addgene plasmid # 36105 ; http://n2t.net/addgene:36105 ; RRID:Addgene_36105)
